Addgene plasmid #97162: miR-722 pCDNA
Purpose: luciferase assay
Depositing lab: Qing Deng. Depositing organization: Purdue University. Publication: Phenotypical microRNA screen reveals a noncanonical role of CDK2 in regulating neutrophil migration. Hsu AY, Wang D, Liu S, Lu J, Syahirah R, Bennin DA, Huttenlocher A, Umulis DM, Wan J, Deng Q. Proc Natl Acad Sci U S A. 2019 Aug 26. pii: 1905221116. doi: 10.1073/pnas.1905221116. PubMed 31451657.
Backbone
  Vector backbone: PCDNA 3.1
  Backbone manufacturer: Xiaokun Shu (Addgene plasmid # 73176)
  Backbone size w/o insert (bp): 5300
  Vector type: Mammalian Expression
Growth in bacteria
  Bacterial resistance: Ampicillin, 100 μg/mL
  Growth temperature: 37°C
  Growth strain: DH5alpha
  Copy number: High Copy
Gene/Insert
  Gene/Insert name: miR-722
  Species: D. rerio (zebrafish)
  Entrez Gene: mir722 (a.k.a. dre-mir-722)
  Cloning method: Ligation Independent Cloning
Terms and licenses: Academic/Nonprofit Terms; Industry Terms: Not Available to Industry
Depositor comments: infusion cloning was used
How to cite: miR-722 pCDNA was a gift from Qing Deng (Addgene plasmid # 97162 ; http://n2t.net/addgene:97162 ; RRID:Addgene_97162)
