[The description below was written by a language model from this plasmid's Addgene catalogue record and pLannotate feature annotations shown in this document.]
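Description:
miR-722 pCDNA is a mammalian expression plasmid built on a pcDNA3.1 backbone that carries the zebrafish (Danio rerio) microRNA gene mir-722. It is propagated in E. coli as a high-copy plasmid through a ColE1/pUC-type origin and selected with ampicillin via the β-lactamase gene and its native promoter. The backbone also contains an f1 phage origin and an SV40 early promoter driving the neomycin/kanamycin phosphotransferase gene with an SV40 polyadenylation signal, a cassette that can be used for G418 selection of transfected mammalian cells. Small annotated fragments of ble, lacI, lac promoter/operator, bom and an HIV-1 LTR are short matches to common vector sequence rather than functional units.

The expression cassette consists of the human CMV immediate-early enhancer and promoter, followed by a T7 promoter, the insert region and the bovine growth hormone polyadenylation signal. Within the insert, the feature table identifies the mir-722 precursor hairpin several hundred bases downstream of a short fragment matching zebrafish β-actin (actba). This suggests the hairpin sits within a larger transcribed context that includes actin-derived sequence, although the record does not explain this arrangement or describe the rest of the unannotated insert. The insert was introduced by ligation-independent (In-Fusion) cloning. Transcription from the CMV promoter would yield a Pol II primary transcript that the cellular microRNA machinery can process into mature miR-722.

The stated purpose is luciferase assays. No luciferase gene is annotated in this plasmid, so it most plausibly serves as the microRNA-expressing partner co-transfected with a separate reporter carrying a candidate target sequence, though the record does not spell this out. It was deposited with a study on microRNA regulation of neutrophil migration.
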