Features (pLannotate 1.2.2; 22 found; start..end, strand, type, name):
     15..394     +  enhancer       CMV enhancer: human cytomegalovirus immediate early enhancer
    395..598     +  promoter       CMV promoter: human cytomegalovirus (CMV) immediate early promoter
    594..627     +  LTR            5' LTR (truncated) (fragment): truncated 5' long terminal repeat (LTR) from HIV-1
    643..661     +  promoter       T7 promoter: promoter for bacteriophage T7 RNA polymerase
    703..825     +  CDS            actba (fragment): ACTB1_DANRE - Also known as bact, bactin1, bactzf. Experimental evidence at protein level: Swiss-Prot protein existence level 1. Actin is a highly conserved protein that polymerizes to produce filaments that form cross-linked networks in the cytoplasm of cells. Actin exists in both monomeric (G-actin) and polymeric (F-actin) forms, both forms playing key functions, such as cell motility and contraction. In addition to their role in the cytoplasmic cytoskeleton, G- and F-actin also localize in the nucleus, and regulate gene transcription and motility and repair of damaged DNA. From Danio rerio
   1335..1401    +  ncRNA          mir-722: Accession: RF03697 - mir-722 microRNA precursor family
   1819..1837    -  misc_feature   MCS (fragment): pBluescript multiple cloning site
   1883..2107    +  polyA_signal   bGH poly(A) signal: bovine growth hormone polyadenylation signal
   2111..2132    +  promoter       SV40 promoter (fragment): SV40 enhancer and early promoter
   2153..2581    +  rep_origin     f1 ori (sequence partly withheld): f1 bacteriophage origin of replication; arrow indicates direction of (+) strand synthesis
   2595..2924    +  promoter       SV40 promoter: SV40 enhancer and early promoter
   2991..3782    +  CDS            neo: KKA2_KLEPN - Also known as kan, nptII. Experimental evidence at protein level: Swiss-Prot protein existence level 1. Resistance to kanamycin, neomycin, paromomycin, ribostamycin, butirosin and gentamicin B. From Klebsiella pneumoniae.
   3806..3964    +  CDS            ble (fragment): BLE_KLEPN - Experimental evidence at protein level: Swiss-Prot protein existence level 1. Binding protein with a strong affinity to the bleomycin family of antibiotics. Binds to CL990; an antimitotic-antibiotic compound. From Klebsiella pneumoniae.
   3959..4080    +  polyA_signal   SV40 poly(A) signal: SV40 polyadenylation signal
   4153..4169    -  protein_bind   lac operator: The lac repressor binds to the lac operator to inhibit transcription in E. coli. This inhibition can be relieved by adding lactose or isopropyl-β-D-thiogalactopyranoside (IPTG). lac repressor encoded by lacI
   4177..4207    -  promoter       lac promoter: promoter for the E. coli lac operon
   4222..4243    -  protein_bind   CAP binding site: CAP binding activates transcription in the presence of cAMP. E. coli catabolite activator protein
   4256..4348    -  CDS            lacI (fragment): lac repressor; lacI; The lac repressor binds to the lac operator to inhibit transcription in E. coli. This inhibition can be relieved by adding lactose or isopropyl-β-D-thiogalactopyranoside (IPTG).
   4531..5119    -  rep_origin     ori: high-copy-number ColE1/pMB1/pBR322/pUC origin of replication
   5290..6150    -  CDS            AmpR: β-lactamase; bla; confers resistance to ampicillin, carbenicillin, and related antibiotics
   6151..6255    -  promoter       AmpR promoter: bla
   6314..6366    -  misc_feature   bom (fragment): basis of mobility region from pBR322
>Addgene plasmid #97162 | miR-722 pCDNA | addgene full sequence | sequence record 182931 | Addgene NGS Result
CAGATATACGCGTTGACATTGATTATTGACTAGTTATTAATAGTAATCAATTACGGGGTCATTAGTTCAT
AGCCCATATATGGAGTTCCGCGTTACATAACTTACGGTAAATGGCCCGCCTGGCTGACCGCCCAACGACC
CCCGCCCATTGACGTCAATAATGACGTATGTTCCCATAGTAACGCCAATAGGGACTTTCCATTGACGTCA
ATGGGTGGAGTATTTACGGTAAACTGCCCACTTGGCAGTACATCAAGTGTATCATATGCCAAGTACGCCC
CCTATTGACGTCAATGACGGTAAATGGCCCGCCTGGCATTATGCCCAGTACATGACCTTATGGGACTTTC
CTACTTGGCAGTACATCTACGTATTAGTCATCGCTATTACCATGGTGATGCGGTTTTGGCAGTACATCAA
TGGGCGTGGATAGCGGTTTGACTCACGGGGATTTCCAAGTCTCCACCCCATTGACGTCAATGGGAGTTTG
TTTTGGCACCAAAATCAACGGGACTTTCCAAAATGTCGTAACAACTCCGCCCCATTGACGCAAATGGGCG
GTAGGCGTGTACGGTGGGAGGTCTATATAAGCAGAGCTCTCTGGCTAACTAGAGAACCCACTGCTTACTG
GCTTATCGAAATTAATACGACTCACTATAGGGAGACCCAAGCTGGCTAGCGTTTAAACTTAAGCTTGCCA
CCATGGATGAGGAAATCGCTGCCCTGGTCGTTGACAACGGCTCCGGTATGTGCAAAGCCGGTTTTGCTGG
AGATGATGCCCCTCGTGCTGTTTTCCCCTCCATTGTTGGACGACCCAGACATCAGGTACATTTAATAAAC
CATCCTAATAACATGTTAATCATATTGAACCACATTAAACTCTCATTTGTGCATTTTACATCTTTTAAAA
CCGATTTATATTCGTTTTTAGATAATGAAGTTTATTAAAGTGTTAATTCACAGCTTTATTGCTTGTTTTG
AGAATCTGCTTGCATAAGTGATTTTTAAACTTGATCTGATTTTCGTTTGTTTCGAAGTTCTTCAGCTTTG
AAAGTCAGATCTTCAATTCACAGCCATGCCATAGTTTTAGGATACAGTATAAGTAGACGAATTGGGATGC
ATCGTAGATTTTATGCTGTGTTTGTTATGGTTTTTCAGTGGTAGAGATTTTCAGAGTATTATTAGGGTTA
TAGTCAGTGTCAGGTTTATTTATCGTCAGCGTGATGGGCAAAAAACAGCTGGCAGTACGGGCTAATCAGG
ACTGTGTTGCTGTCTGTGTGGCTGCGCAGATGTTGGGGACGTCCAGCGGAGACCTGTGTATTGGAACGGA
GTGGAATTTGAAACGTTTTGGCCAAAAATGTAGCCATGGCAAAGGGGTTTTTTGCAGAAACGTTTCAGAT
TTCGCTCCGTTCTCCGGCTTCGGAAAAAACCTGCTGCTGCCGAGAGGAAGACGAAGAGGAGCCAACTGCT
GTTACTCTCGCCCAGAAATCTGCGCCAACATGGACACACCCAGTGGAGCAAGCCATCTGATTTTCATGGT
CAGATTGTAAAGAAGCAATTACTCTTGGACAGTTTAAGCAGAAAAGCCACCAAGTCAAGTCACTGGTCAT
ATGATGAACTCGAAGATCTAATAAAAGTTAATTTAAGCGTTCATTACAATAAATTCAAGTGAATCTGTTT
TAAGCTAGCCTTTAACGTTTTTAAATTCCTTCAAACAAATTAGTTCCTCTTTGCAGTTCCTCATTTCTCG
GTGAGCTGGTGCTTTAATCCCTTTACTTTTTCTTCCTCTAGGGAGTGATGGTTGGCATGGGACGAATTAA
TTCCTGCAGCCCGGGGGTACCGGTCTCTAGAGGGCCCGTTTAAACCCGCTGATCAGCCTCGACTGTGCCT
TCTAGTTGCCAGCCATCTGTTGTTTGCCCCTCCCCCGTGCCTTCCTTGACCCTGGAAGGTGCCACTCCCA
CTGTCCTTTCCTAATAAAATGAGGAAATTGCATCGCATTGTCTGAGTAGGTGTCATTCTATTCTGGGGGG
TGGGGTGGGGCAGGACAGCAAGGGGGAGGATTGGGAAGACAATAGCAGGCATGCTGGGGATGCGGTGGGC
TCTATGGCTTCTGAGGCGGAAAGAACCAGCTGGGGCTCTAGGGGGTATCCCC
[124 nt withheld, positions 2153-2276]
C
[91 nt withheld, positions 2278-2368]
A
[49 nt withheld, positions 2370-2418]
CCTTTGACGTTGGAGTCCACGTTCTTT
[37 nt withheld, positions 2446-2482]
ACCCTATCTCGGTCTATTCTTTTGATTTATAAGGGATTTTGCCGATTTCGGCCTATTGGTTAAAAAATGA
GCTGATTTAACAAAAATTTAACGCGAATTAATTCTGTGGAATGTGTGTCAGTTAGGGTGTGGAAAGTCCC
CAGGCTCCCCAGCAGGCAGAAGTATGCAAAGCATGCATCTCAATTAGTCAGCAACCAGGTGTGGAAAGTC
CCCAGGCTCCCCAGCAGGCAGAAGTATGCAAAGCATGCATCTCAATTAGTCAGCAACCATAGTCCCGCCC
CTAACTCCGCCCATCCCGCCCCTAACTCCGCCCAGTTCCGCCCATTCTCCGCCCCATGGCTGACTAATTT
TTTTTATTTATGCAGAGGCCGAGGCCGCCTCTGCCTCTGAGCTATTCCAGAAGTAGTGAGGAGGCTTTTT
TGGAGGCCTAGGCTTTTGCAAAAAGCTCCCGGGAGCTTGTATATCCATTTTCGGATCTGATCAAGAGACA
GGATGAGGATCGTTTCGCATGATTGAACAAGATGGATTGCACGCAGGTTCTCCGGCCGCTTGGGTGGAGA
GGCTATTCGGCTATGACTGGGCACAACAGACAATCGGCTGCTCTGATGCCGCCGTGTTCCGGCTGTCAGC
GCAGGGGCGCCCGGTTCTTTTTGTCAAGACCGACCTGTCCGGTGCCCTGAATGAACTGCAGGACGAGGCA
GCGCGGCTATCGTGGCTGGCCACGACGGGCGTTCCTTGCGCAGCTGTGCTCGACGTTGTCACTGAAGCGG
GAAGGGACTGGCTGCTATTGGGCGAAGTGCCGGGGCAGGATCTCCTGTCATCTCACCTTGCTCCTGCCGA
GAAAGTATCCATCATGGCTGATGCAATGCGGCGGCTGCATACGCTTGATCCGGCTACCTGCCCATTCGAC
CACCAAGCGAAACATCGCATCGAGCGAGCACGTACTCGGATGGAAGCCGGTCTTGTCGATCAGGATGATC
TGGACGAAGAGCATCAGGGGCTCGCGCCAGCCGAACTGTTCGCCAGGCTCAAGGCGCGCATGCCCGACGG
CGAGGATCTCGTCGTGACCCATGGCGATGCCTGCTTGCCGAATATCATGGTGGAAAATGGCCGCTTTTCT
GGATTCATCGACTGTGGCCGGCTGGGTGTGGCGGACCGCTATCAGGACATAGCGTTGGCTACCCGTGATA
TTGCTGAAGAGCTTGGCGGCGAATGGGCTGACCGCTTCCTCGTGCTTTACGGTATCGCCGCTCCCGATTC
GCAGCGCATCGCCTTCTATCGCCTTCTTGACGAGTTCTTCTGAGCGGGACTCTGGGGTTCGAAATGACCG
ACCAAGCGACGCCCAACCTGCCATCACGAGATTTCGATTCCACCGCCGCCTTCTATGAAAGGTTGGGCTT
CGGAATCGTTTTCCGGGACGCCGGCTGGATGATCCTCCAGCGCGGGGATCTCATGCTGGAGTTCTTCGCC
CACCCCAACTTGTTTATTGCAGCTTATAATGGTTACAAATAAAGCAATAGCATCACAAATTTCACAAATA
AAGCATTTTTTTCACTGCATTCTAGTTGTGGTTTGTCCAAACTCATCAATGTATCTTATCATGTCTGTAT
ACCGTCGACCTCTAGCTAGAGCTTGGCGTAATCATGGTCATAGCTGTTTCCTGTGTGAAATTGTTATCCG
CTCACAATTCCACACAACATACGAGCCGGAAGCATAAAGTGTAAAGCCTGGGGTGCCTAATGAGTGAGCT
AACTCACATTAATTGCGTTGCGCTCACTGCCCGCTTTCCAGTCGGGAAACCTGTCGTGCCAGCTGCATTA
ATGAATCGGCCAACGCGCGGGGAGAGGCGGTTTGCGTATTGGGCGCTCTTCCGCTTCCTCGCTCACTGAC
TCGCTGCGCTCGGTCGTTCGGCTGCGGCGAGCGGTATCAGCTCACTCAAAGGCGGTAATACGGTTATCCA
CAGAATCAGGGGATAACGCAGGAAAGAACATGTGAGCAAAAGGCCAGCAAAAGGCCAGGAACCGTAAAAA
GGCCGCGTTGCTGGCGTTTTTCCATAGGCTCCGCCCCCCTGACGAGCATCACAAAAATCGACGCTCAAGT
CAGAGGTGGCGAAACCCGACAGGACTATAAAGATACCAGGCGTTTCCCCCTGGAAGCTCCCTCGTGCGCT
CTCCTGTTCCGACCCTGCCGCTTACCGGATACCTGTCCGCCTTTCTCCCTTCGGGAAGCGTGGCGCTTTC
TCATAGCTCACGCTGTAGGTATCTCAGTTCGGTGTAGGTCGTTCGCTCCAAGCTGGGCTGTGTGCACGAA
CCCCCCGTTCAGCCCGACCGCTGCGCCTTATCCGGTAACTATCGTCTTGAGTCCAACCCGGTAAGACACG
ACTTATCGCCACTGGCAGCAGCCACTGGTAACAGGATTAGCAGAGCGAGGTATGTAGGCGGTGCTACAGA
GTTCTTGAAGTGGTGGCCTAACTACGGCTACACTAGAAGAACAGTATTTGGTATCTGCGCTCTGCTGAAG
CCAGTTACCTTCGGAAAAAGAGTTGGTAGCTCTTGATCCGGCAAACAAACCACCGCTGGTAGCGGTGGTT
TTTTTGTTTGCAAGCAGCAGATTACGCGCAGAAAAAAAGGATCTCAAGAAGATCCTTTGATCTTTTCTAC
GGGGTCTGACGCTCAGTGGAACGAAAACTCACGTTAAGGGATTTTGGTCATGAGATTATCAAAAAGGATC
TTCACCTAGATCCTTTTAAATTAAAAATGAAGTTTTAAATCAATCTAAAGTATATATGAGTAAACTTGGT
CTGACAGTTACCAATGCTTAATCAGTGAGGCACCTATCTCAGCGATCTGTCTATTTCGTTCATCCATAGT
TGCCTGACTCCCCGTCGTGTAGATAACTACGATACGGGAGGGCTTACCATCTGGCCCCAGTGCTGCAATG
ATACCGCGAGACCCACGCTCACCGGCTCCAGATTTATCAGCAATAAACCAGCCAGCCGGAAGGGCCGAGC
GCAGAAGTGGTCCTGCAACTTTATCCGCCTCCATCCAGTCTATTAATTGTTGCCGGGAAGCTAGAGTAAG
TAGTTCGCCAGTTAATAGTTTGCGCAACGTTGTTGCCATTGCTACAGGCATCGTGGTGTCACGCTCGTCG
TTTGGTATGGCTTCATTCAGCTCCGGTTCCCAACGATCAAGGCGAGTTACATGATCCCCCATGTTGTGCA
AAAAAGCGGTTAGCTCCTTCGGTCCTCCGATCGTTGTCAGAAGTAAGTTGGCCGCAGTGTTATCACTCAT
GGTTATGGCAGCACTGCATAATTCTCTTACTGTCATGCCATCCGTAAGATGCTTTTCTGTGACTGGTGAG
TACTCAACCAAGTCATTCTGAGAATAGTGTATGCGGCGACCGAGTTGCTCTTGCCCGGCGTCAATACGGG
ATAATACCGCGCCACATAGCAGAACTTTAAAAGTGCTCATCATTGGAAAACGTTCTTCGGGGCGAAAACT
CTCAAGGATCTTACCGCTGTTGAGATCCAGTTCGATGTAACCCACTCGTGCACCCAACTGATCTTCAGCA
TCTTTTACTTTCACCAGCGTTTCTGGGTGAGCAAAAACAGGAAGGCAAAATGCCGCAAAAAAGGGAATAA
GGGCGACACGGAAATGTTGAATACTCATACTCTTCCTTTTTCAATATTATTGAAGCATTTATCAGGGTTA
TTGTCTCATGAGCGGATACATATTTGAATGTATTTAGAAAAATAAACAAATAGGGGTTCCGCGCACATTT
CCCCGAAAAGTGCCACCTGACGTCGACGGATCGGGAGATCTCCCGATCCCCTATGGTGCACTCTCAGTAC
AATCTGCTCTGATGCCGCATAGTTAAGCCAGTATCTGCTCCCTGCTTGTGTGTTGGAGGTCGCTGAGTAG
TGCGCGAGCAAAATTTAAGCTACAACAAGGCAAGGCTTGACCGACAATTGCATGAAGAATCTGCTTAGGG
TTAGGCGTTTTGCGCTGCTTCGCGATGTACGGGC
